>Addgene plasmid #203537 | iCAP-BI103-KanR | addgene full sequence | sequence record 402561 | Addgene NGS Result
ATGGGCTGCAAGGCGATTAAGTTGGGTAACGCCAGGGTTTTCCCAGTCACGACGTTGTAAAACGACGGCC
AGTGAGCGCGCGTAATACGACTCACTATAGGGCGAATTGGGTACCGGGCCCCCCCTCGATCGAGGTCGAC
GGTATCGGGGGAGCTCGCAGGGTCTCCATTTTGAAGCGGGAGGTTTGAACGCGCAGCCGCCATGCCGGGG
TTTTACGAGATTGTGATTAAGGTCCCCAGCGACCTTGACGAGCATCTGCCCGGCATTTCTGACAGCTTTG
TGAACTGGGTGGCCGAGAAGGAATGGGAGTTGCCGCCAGATTCTGACATGGATCTGAATCTGATTGAGCA
GGCACCCCTGACCGTGGCCGAGAAGCTGCAGCGCGACTTTCTGACGGAATGGCGCCGTGTGAGTAAGGCC
CCGGAGGCTCTTTTCTTTGTGCAATTTGAGAAGGGAGAGAGCTACTTCCACATGCACGTGCTCGTGGAAA
CCACCGGGGTGAAATCCATGGTTTTGGGACGTTTCCTGAGTCAGATTCGCGAAAAACTGATTCAGAGAAT
TTACCGCGGGATCGAGCCGACTTTGCCAAACTGGTTCGCGGTCACAAAGACCAGAAATGGCGCCGGAGGC
GGGAACAAGGTGGTGGATGAGTGCTACATCCCCAATTACTTGCTCCCCAAAACCCAGCCTGAGCTCCAGT
GGGCGTGGACTAATATGGAACAGTATTTAAGCGCCTGTTTGAATCTCACGGAGCGTAAACGGTTGGTGGC
GCAGCATCTGACGCACGTGTCGCAGACGCAGGAGCAGAACAAAGAGAATCAGAATCCCAATTCTGATGCG
CCGGTGATCAGATCAAAAACTTCAGCCAGGTACATGGAGCTGGTCGGGTGGCTCGTGGACAAGGGGATTA
CCTCGGAGAAGCAGTGGATCCAGGAGGACCAGGCCTCATACATCTCCTTCAATGCGGCCTCCAACTCGCG
GTCCCAAATCAAGGCTGCCTTGGACAATGCGGGAAAGATTATGAGCCTGACTAAAACCGCCCCCGACTAC
CTGGTGGGCCAGCAGCCCGTGGAGGACATTTCCAGCAATCGGATTTATAAAATTTTGGAACTAAACGGGT
ACGATCCCCAATATGCGGCTTCCGTCTTTCTGGGATGGGCCACGAAAAAGTTCGGCAAGAGGAACACCAT
CTGGCTGTTTGGGCCTGCAACTACCGGGAAGACCAACATCGCGGAGGCCATAGCCCACACTGTGCCCTTC
TACGGGTGCGTAAACTGGACCAATGAGAACTTTCCCTTCAACGACTGTGTCGACAAGATGGTGATCTGGT
GGGAGGAGGGGAAGATGACCGCCAAGGTCGTGGAGTCGGCCAAAGCCATTCTCGGAGGAAGCAAGGTGCG
CGTGGACCAGAAATGCAAGTCCTCGGCCCAGATAGACCCGACTCCCGTGATCGTCACCTCCAACACCAAC
ATGTGCGCCGTGATTGACGGGAACTCAACGACCTTCGAACACCAGCAGCCGTTGCAAGACCGGATGTTCA
AATTTGAACTCACCCGCCGTCTGGATCATGACTTTGGGAAGGTCACCAAGCAGGAAGTCAAAGACTTTTT
CCGGTGGGCAAAGGATCACGTGGTTGAGGTGGAGCATGAATTCTACGTCAAAAAGGGTGGAGCCAAGAAA
AGACCCGCCCCCAGTGACGCAGATATAAGTGAGCCCAAACGGGTGCGCGAGTCAGTTGCGCAGCCATCGA
CGTCAGACGCGGAAGCTTCGATCAACTACGCGGACAGGTACCAAAACAAATGTTCTCGTCACGTGGGCAT
GAATCTGATGCTGTTTCCCTGCAGACAATGCGAGAGACTGAATCAGAATTCAAATATCTGCTTCACTCAC
GGTGTCAAAGACTGTTTAGAGTGCTTTCCCGTGTCAGAATCTCAACCCGTTTCTGTCGTCAAAAAGGCGT
ATCAGAAACTGTGCTACATTCATCACATCATGGGAAAGGTGCCAGACGCTTGCACTGCTTGCGACCTGGT
CAATGTGGACTTGGATGACTGTGTTTCTGAACAATAAATGACTTAAACCAGGTATGAGTCGGCTGGATAA
ATCTAAAGTCATAAACGGCGCTCTGGAATTACTCAATGAAGTCGGTATCGAAGGCCTGACGACAAGGAAA
CTCGCTCAAAAGCTGGGAGTTGAGCAGCCTACCCTGTACTGGCACGTGAAGAACAAGCGGGCCCTGCTCG
ATGCCCTGGCCATCGAGATGCTGGACAGGCATCATACCCACTTCTGCCCCCTGGAAGGCGAGTCATGGCA
AGACTTTCTGCGGAACAACGCCAAGTCATTCCGCTGTGCTCTCCTCTCACATCGCGACGGGGCTAAAGTG
CATCTCGGCACCCGCCCAACAGAGAAACAGTACGAAACCCTGGAAAATCAGCTCGCGTTCCTGTGTCAGC
AAGGCTTCTCCCTGGAGAACGCACTGTACGCTCTGTCCGCCGTGGGCCACTTTACACTGGGCTGCGTATT
GGAGGAACAGGAGCATCAAGTAGCAAAAGAGGAAAGAGAGACACCTACCACCGATTCTATGCCCCCACTT
CTGAGACAAGCAATTGAGCTGTTCGACCGGCAGGGAGCCGAACCTGCCTTCCTTTTCGGCCTGGAACTAA
TCATATGTGGCCTGGAGAAACAGCTAAAGTGCGAAAGCGGCGGGCCGGCCGACGCCCTTGACGATTTTGA
CTTAGACATGCTCCCAGCCGATGCCCTTGACGACTTTGACCTTGATATGCTGCCTGCTGACGCTCTTGAC
GATTTTGACCTTGACATGCTCCCCGGGTAAATGCATGAATTCGATCTAGAGGGCCCTATTCTATAGTGTC
ACCTAAATGCTAGAGCTCGCTGATCAGCCTCGACTGTGCCTTCTAGTTGCCAGCCATCTGTTGTTTGCCC
CTCCCCCGTGCCTTCCTTGACCCTGGAAGGTGCCACTCCCACTGTCCTTTCCTAATAAAATGAGGAAATT
GCATCGCATTGTCTGAGTAGGTGTCATTCTATTCTGGGGGGTGGGGTGGGGCAGGACAGCAAGGGGGAGG
ATTGGGAAGACAATAGCAGGCATGCTGGGGATGCGGTGGGCTCTATGGCTTCTGAGGCGGAAAGAACCAG
CTGGGGCTCGAATCAAGCTATCAAGTGCCACCTGACGTCTCCCTATCAGTGATAGAGAAGTCGACACGTC
TCGAGCTCCCTATCAGTGATAGAGAAGGTACGTCTAGAACGTCTCCCTATCAGTGATAGAGAAGTCGACA
CGTCTCGAGCTCCCTATCAGTGATAGAGAAGGTACGTCTAGAACGTCTCCCTATCAGTGATAGAGAAGTC
GACACGTCTCGAGCTCCCTATCAGTGATAGAGAAGGTACGTCTAGAACGTCTCCCTATCAGTGATAGAGA
AGTCGACACGTCTCGAGCTCCCTATCAGTGATAGAGAAGGTACCCCCTATATAAGCAGAGAGATCTGTTC
AAATTTGAACTGACTAAGCGGCTCCCGCCAGATTTTGGCAAGATTACTAAGCAGGAAGTCAAGGACTTTT
TTGCTTGGGCAAAGGTCAATCAGGTGCCGGTGACTCACGAGTTTAAAGTTCCCAGGGAATTGGCGGGAAC
TAAAGGGGCGGAGAAATCTCTAAAACGCCCACTGGGTGACGTCACCAATACTAGCTATAAAAGTCTGGAG
AAGCGGGCCAGGCTCTCATTTGTTCCCGAGACGCCTCGCAGTTCAGACGTGACTGTTGATCCCGCTCCTC
TGCGACCGCTAGCTTCGATCAACTACGCGGACAGGTACCAAAACAAATGTTCTCGTCACGTGGGCATGAA
TCTGATGCTGTTTCCCTGCAGACAATGCGAGAGACTGAATCAGAATTCAAATATCTGCTTCACTCACGGT
GTCAAAGACTGTTTAGAGTGCTTTCCCGTGTCAGAATCTCAACCCGTTTCTGTCGTCAAAAAGGCGTATC
AGAAACTGTGCTACATTCATCACATCATGGGAAAGGTGCCAGACGCTTGCACTGCTTGCGACCTGGTCAA
TGTGGACTTGGATGACTGTGTTTCTGAACAATAAATGACTTAAACCAGGTATGGCTGCCGATGGTTATCT
TCCAGATTGGCTCGAGGACAACCTTAGTGAAGGAATTCGCGAGTGGTGGGCTTTGAAACCTGGAGCCCCT
CAACCCAAGGCAAATCAACAACATCAAGACAACGCTCGAGGTCTTGTGCTTCCGGGTTACAAATACCTTG
GACCCGGCAACGGACTCGACAAGGGGGAGCCGGTCAACGCAGCAGACGCGGCGGCCCTCGAGCACGACAA
GGCCTACGACCAGCAGCTCAAGGCCGGAGACAACCCGTACCTCAAGTACAACCACGCCGACGCCGAGTTC
CAGGAGCGGCTCAAAGAAGATACGTCTTTTGGGGGCAACCTCGGGCGAGCAGTCTTCCAGGCCAAAAAGA
GGCTTCTTGAACCTCTTGGTCTGGTTGAGGAAGCGGCTAAGACGGCTCCTGGAAAGAAGAGGCCTGTAGA
GCAGTCTCCTCAGGAACCGGACTCCTCCGCGGGTATTGGCAAATCGGGTGCACAGCCCGCTAAAAAGAGA
CTCAATTTCGGTCAGACTGGCGACACAGAGTCAGTCCCAGACCCTCAACCAATCGGAGAACCTCCCGCAG
CCCCCTCAGGTGTGGGATCTCTTACAATGGCTTCAGGTGGTGGCGCACCAGTGGCAGACAATAACGAAGG
TGCCGATGGAGTGGGTAGTTCCTCGGGAAATTGGCATTGCGATTCCCAATGGCTGGGGGACAGAGTCATC
ACCACCAGCACCCGAACCTGGGCCCTGCCCACCTACAACAATCACCTCTACAAGCAAATCTCCAACAGCA
CATCTGGAGGATCTTCAAATGACAACGCCTACTTCGGCTACAGCACCCCCTGGGGGTATTTTGACTTCAA
CAGATTCCACTGCCACTTCTCACCACGTGACTGGCAGCGACTCATCAACAACAACTGGGGATTCCGGCCT
AAGCGACTCAACTTCAAGCTCTTCAACATTCAGGTCAAAGAGGTTACGGACAACAATGGAGTCAAGACCA
TCGCCAATAACCTTACCAGCACGGTCCAGGTCTTCACGGACTCAGACTATCAGCTCCCGTACGTGCTCGG
GTCGGCTCACGAGGGCTGCCTCCCGCCGTTCCCAGCGGACGTTTTCATGATTCCTCAGTACGGGTATCTG
ACGCTTAATGATGGAAGCCAGGCCGTGGGTCGTTCGTCCTTTTACTGCCTGGAATATTTCCCGTCGCAAA
TGCTAAGAACGGGTAACAACTTCCAGTTCAGCTACGAGTTTGAGAACGTACCTTTCCATAGCAGCTACGC
TCACAGCCAAAGCCTGGACCGACTAATGAATCCACTCATCGACCAATACTTGTACTATCTCTCTAGAACT
ATTAACGGTTCTGGACAGAATCAACAAACGCTAAAATTCAGTGTGGCCGGACCCAGCAACATGGCTGTCC
AGGGAAGAAACTACATACCTGGACCCAGCTACCGACAACAACGTGTCTCAACCACTGTGACTCAAAACAA
CAACAGCGAATTTGCTTGGCCTGGAGCTTCTTCTTGGGCTCTCAATGGACGTAATAGCTTGATGAATCCT
GGACCTGCTATGGCCAGCCACAAAGAAGGAGAGGACCGTTTCTTTCCTTTGTCTGGATCTTTAATTTTTG
GCAAACAAGGTACCGGCAGAGACAACGTGGATGCGGACAAAGTCATGATAACCAACGAAGAAGAAATTAA
AACTACTAACCCGGTAGCAACGGAGTCCTATGGACAAGTGGCCACAAACCACCAGAGTGCACAAATCAGG
GTACCCAATGAATTTGCACAGGCTCAAACCGGTTGGGTTCAAAACCAAGGAATACTTCCGGGTATGGTTT
GGCAGGACAGAGATGTGTACCTGCAAGGACCCATTTGGGCCAAAATTCCTCACACGGACGGCAACTTTCA
CCCTTCTCCGCTGATGGGAGGGTTTGGAATGAAGCACCCGCCTCCTCAGATCCTCATCAAAAACACACCT
GTACCTGCGGATCCTCCAACGGCCTTCAACAAGGACAAGCTGAACTCTTTCATCACCCAGTATTCTACTG
GCCAAGTCAGCGTGGAGATCGAGTGGGAGCTGCAGAAGGAAAACAGCAAGCGCTGGAACCCGGAGATCCA
GTACACTTCCAACTATTACAAGTCTAATAATGTTGAATTTGCTGTTAATACTGAAGGTGTATATAGTGAA
CCCCGCCCCATTGGCACCAGATACCTGACTCGTAATCTGTAATTGCTTGTTAATCAATAAACCGTTTAAT
TCGTTTCAGTTGAACTTTGGTCTCTGCGAAGGGCGAATTCGTTTAAACCTGCAGGACTAGAGGTCCTGTA
TTAGAGGTCACGTGAGTGTTTTGCGACATTTTGCGACACCATGTGGTCACGCTGGGTATTTAAGCCCGAG
TGAGCACGCAGGGTCTCCATTTTGAAGCGGGAGGTTTGAACGCGCAGCCGCCAAGCCGAATTCTGCAGAT
ATCCATCACACTGGCGGCCGCTCGACTAGAGCGGCCGCCACCGCGGTGGAGCTCCAGCTTTTGTTCCCTT
TAGTGAGGGTTAATTGCGCGCTTGGCGTAATCATGGTCATAGCTGTTTCCTGTGTGAAATTGTTATCCGC
TCACAATTCCACACAACATACGAGCCGGAAGCATAAAGTGTAAAGCCTGGGGTGCCTAATGAGTGAGCTA
ACTCACATTAATTGCGTTGCGCTCACTGCCCGCTTTCCAGTCGGGAAACCTGTCGTGCCAGCTGCATTAA
TGAATCGGCCAACGCGCGGGGAGAGGCGGTTTGCGTATTGGGCGCTCTTCCGCTTCCTCGCTCACTGACT
CGCTGCGCTCGGTCGTTCGGCTGCGGCGAGCGGTATCAGCTCACTCAAAGGCGGTAATACGGTTATCCAC
AGAATCAGGGGATAACGCAGGAAAGAACATGTGAGCAAAAGGCCAGCAAAAGGCCAGGAACCGTAAAAAG
GCCGCGTTGCTGGCGTTTTTCCATAGGCTCCGCCCCCCTGACGAGCATCACAAAAATCGACGCTCAAGTC
AGAGGTGGCGAAACCCGACAGGACTATAAAGATACCAGGCGTTTCCCCCTGGAAGCTCCCTCGTGCGCTC
TCCTGTTCCGACCCTGCCGCTTACCGGATACCTGTCCGCCTTTCTCCCTTCGGGAAGCGTGGCGCTTTCT
CATAGCTCACGCTGTAGGTATCTCAGTTCGGTGTAGGTCGTTCGCTCCAAGCTGGGCTGTGTGCACGAAC
CCCCCGTTCAGCCCGACCGCTGCGCCTTATCCGGTAACTATCGTCTTGAGTCCAACCCGGTAAGACACGA
CTTATCGCCACTGGCAGCAGCCACTGGTAACAGGATTAGCAGAGCGAGGTATGTAGGCGGTGCTACAGAG
TTCTTGAAGTGGTGGCCTAACTACGGCTACACTAGAAGAACAGTATTTGGTATCTGCGCTCTGCTGAAGC
CAGTTACCTTCGGAAAAAGAGTTGGTAGCTCTTGATCCGGCAAACAAACCACCGCTGGTAGCGGTGGTTT
TTTTGTTTGCAAGCAGCAGATTACGCGCAGAAAAAAAGGATCTCAAGAAGATCCTTTGATCTTTTCTACG
GGGTCTGACGCTCAGTGGAACGAAAACTCACGTTAAGGGATTTTGGTCATGAGATTATCAAAAAGGATCT
TCACCTAGATCCTTTTAAATTAAAAATGAAGTTTTAAATCAATCTAAAGTATATATGAGTAAACTTGGTC
TGACAGTTATTAGAAAAACTCATCGAGCATCAAATGAAACTGCAATTTATTCATATCAGGATTATCAATA
CCATATTTTTGAAAAAGCCGTTTCTGTAATGAAGGAGAAAACTCACCGAGGCAGTTCCATAGGATGGCAA
GATCCTGGTATCGGTCTGCGATTCCGACTCGTCCAACATCAATACAACCTATTAATTTCCCCTCGTCAAA
AATAAGGTTATCAAGTGAGAAATCACCATGAGTGACGACTGAATCCGGTGAGAATGGCAAAAGTTTATGC
ATTTCTTTCCAGACTTGTTCAACAGGCCAGCCATTACGCTCGTCATCAAAATCACTCGCATCAACCAAAC
CGTTATTCATTCGTGATTGCGCCTGAGCGAGACGAAATACGCGATCGCTGTTAAAAGGACAATTACAAAC
AGGAATCGAATGCAACCGGCGCAGGAACACTGCCAGCGCATCAACAATATTTTCACCTGAATCAGGATAT
TCTTCTAATACCTGGAATGCTGTTTTTCCGGGGATCGCAGTGGTGAGTAACCATGCATCATCAGGAGTAC
GGATAAAATGCTTGATGGTCGGAAGAGGCATAAATTCCGTCAGCCAGTTTAGTCTGACCATCTCATCTGT
AACATCATTGGCAACGCTACCTTTGCCATGTTTCAGAAACAACTCTGGCGCATCGGGCTTCCCATACAAG
CGATAGATTGTCGCACCTGATTGCCCGACATTATCGCGAGCCCATTTATACCCATATAAATCAGCATCCA
TGTTGGAATTTAATCGCGGCCTCGACGTTTCCCGTTGAATATGGCTCATACTCTTCCTTTTTCAATATTA
TTGAAGCATTTATCAGGGTTATTGTCTCATGAGCGGATACATATTTGAATGTATTTAGAAAAATAAACAA
ATAGGGGTTCCGCGCACATTTCCCCGAAAAGTGCCACCTAAATTGTAAGCGTTAATATTTTGTTAAAATT
CGCGTTAAATTTTTGTTAAATCAGCTCATTTTTTAACCAATAGGCCGAAATCGGCAAAATCCCTTATAAA
TCAAAAGAATAGACCGAGATAGGGT
[37 nt withheld, positions 8916-8952]
AAAGAACGTGGACTCCAACGTCAAAGG
[49 nt withheld, positions 8980-9028]
T
[91 nt withheld, positions 9030-9120]
G
[124 nt withheld, positions 9122-9245]
CCCATTCGCCATTCAGGCTGCGCAACTGTTGGGAAGGGCGATCGGTGCGGGCCTCTTCGCTATTACGCCA
GCTGGCGAAAGGGGGATGTGCTGCAAGGCGATTAAGTTGGGTAACGCCAGGGTTTTCCCAGTCACGACGT
TGTAAAACGACGGCCAGTGAGCGCGCGTAATACGACTCACTATAGGGCGAATTGGGTACCGGGCCCCCCC
TCGATCGAGGTCGACGGTATCGGGGGAGCTCGCAGGGTCTCCATTTTGAAGCGGGAGGTTTGAACGCGCA
GCCGCCATGCCGGGGTTTTACGAGATTGTGATTAAGGTCCCCAGCGACCTTGACGAGCATCTGCCCCGCA
TTGGGGDGTTGCTYGTGAACAGAGGAGCCAAGTGATTGAGGGAGGGGGGGGCAGAGG
Features (pLannotate 1.2.2; 30 found; start..end, strand, type, name):
     83..101     +  promoter       T7 promoter: promoter for bacteriophage T7 RNA polymerase
    202..2064    +  CDS            Rep78: REP78_AAV2S - Experimental evidence at protein level: Swiss-Prot protein existence level 1. Plays an essential role in the initiation of viral DNA synthesis. Binds specifically to an inverted terminal repeat element (ITR) on the 3' and 5' ends of the viral DNA, where it cleaves a site specifically to generate a priming site for initiation of the synthesis of a complementary strand. Plays also a role as transcriptional regulator, DNA helicase and as key factors in site-specific integration of the viral genome. Regulates host PKA activity by interacting with host PRKX as a mechanism of interferi
   2105..2781    +  CDS            rtTA3 (fragment): reverse tetracycline transactivator 3 activates expression from Tet-responsive promoters in the presence of doxycycline
   2711..2821    +  CDS            VP48: 3 tandem repeats of the minimal activation domain of herpes simplex virus VP16 (Cheng et al., 2013)
   2860..2878    -  promoter       SP6 promoter: promoter for bacteriophage SP6 RNA polymerase
   2904..3128    +  polyA_signal   bGH poly(A) signal: bovine growth hormone polyadenylation signal
   3132..3153    +  promoter       SV40 promoter (fragment): SV40 enhancer and early promoter
   3189..3209    +  promoter       tight TRE promoter (fragment): Tet-responsive promoter PTight, consisting of seven tet operator sequences followed by the minimal CMV promoter
   3226..3246    +  promoter       tight TRE promoter (fragment): Tet-responsive promoter PTight, consisting of seven tet operator sequences followed by the minimal CMV promoter
   3263..3283    +  promoter       tight TRE promoter (fragment): Tet-responsive promoter PTight, consisting of seven tet operator sequences followed by the minimal CMV promoter
   3300..3320    +  promoter       tight TRE promoter (fragment): Tet-responsive promoter PTight, consisting of seven tet operator sequences followed by the minimal CMV promoter
   3337..3357    +  promoter       tight TRE promoter (fragment): Tet-responsive promoter PTight, consisting of seven tet operator sequences followed by the minimal CMV promoter
   3374..3394    +  promoter       tight TRE promoter (fragment): Tet-responsive promoter PTight, consisting of seven tet operator sequences followed by the minimal CMV promoter
   3411..3431    +  promoter       tight TRE promoter (fragment): Tet-responsive promoter PTight, consisting of seven tet operator sequences followed by the minimal CMV promoter
   3448..3468    +  promoter       tight TRE promoter (fragment): Tet-responsive promoter PTight, consisting of seven tet operator sequences followed by the minimal CMV promoter
   3474..4091    +  CDS            Rep52 (fragment): REP52_AAV2S - Experimental evidence at protein level: Swiss-Prot protein existence level 1. Plays a critical role during packaging of viral DNA into empty capsids, where they are thought to be part of the packaging motor complex. The single stranded genomic DNA is packaged in a 3' to 5' direction and requires the association between viral DNA and Rep40. Regulates host PKA activity by interacting with host PRKX as a mechanism to interfere with helper virus propagation and to promote its own replication. From Adeno-associated virus 2 (isolate Srivastava/1982) (AAV-2).
   4111..6339    +  CDS            VP1: CAPSD_AAV2S - Experimental evidence at protein level: Swiss-Prot protein existence level 1. Capsid protein self-assembles to form an icosahedral capsid with a T=1 symmetry, about 22 nm in diameter, and consisting of 60 copies of three size variants of the capsid protein VP1, VP2 and VP3 which differ in their N-terminus. The capsid encapsulates the genomic ssDNA. Binds to host cell heparan sulfate and uses host ITGA5-ITGB1 as coreceptor on the cell surface to provide virion attachment to target cell. This attachment induces virion internalization predominantly through clathrin-dependent endocyt
   6606..6634    -  misc_feature   MCS (fragment): pBluescript multiple cloning site
   6647..6665    -  promoter       T3 promoter: promoter for bacteriophage T3 RNA polymerase
   6710..6726    -  protein_bind   lac operator: The lac repressor binds to the lac operator to inhibit transcription in E. coli. This inhibition can be relieved by adding lactose or isopropyl-β-D-thiogalactopyranoside (IPTG). lac repressor encoded by lacI
   6734..6764    -  promoter       lac promoter: promoter for the E. coli lac operon
   6779..6800    -  protein_bind   CAP binding site: CAP binding activates transcription in the presence of cAMP. E. coli catabolite activator protein
   6813..6905    -  CDS            lacI (fragment): lac repressor; lacI; The lac repressor binds to the lac operator to inhibit transcription in E. coli. This inhibition can be relieved by adding lactose or isopropyl-β-D-thiogalactopyranoside (IPTG).
   7088..7676    -  rep_origin     ori: high-copy-number ColE1/pMB1/pBR322/pUC origin of replication
   7850..8659    -  CDS            KanR: aminoglycoside phosphotransferase; aph(3')-Ia; confers resistance to kanamycin in bacteria or G418 (Geneticin®) in eukaryotes
   8660..8764    -  promoter       AmpR promoter: bla
   8817..9245    -  rep_origin     f1 ori (sequence partly withheld): f1 bacteriophage origin of replication; arrow indicates direction of (+) strand synthesis
   9250..9405    -  CDS            lacZα (fragment): LacZα fragment of β-galactosidase; lacZ fragment
   9413..9431    +  promoter       T7 promoter: promoter for bacteriophage T7 RNA polymerase
   9651..75      -  CDS            lacZα (fragment) (across the origin): LacZα fragment of β-galactosidase; lacZ fragment
