[The description below was written by a language model from this plasmid's Addgene catalogue record and pLannotate feature annotations shown in this document.]
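Description:
iCAP-BI103-KanR is a 9.65 kb Rep/Cap helper plasmid built on the kiCAP backbone. It is supplied in trans during recombinant AAV production in mammalian packaging cells to provide the replication and capsid functions. It carries no ITRs in the annotated feature table, so it is not itself packaged. In bacteria it is maintained through a high-copy ColE1/pUC-type origin and selected with kanamycin, using an aph(3')-Ia KanR gene driven by the bla (AmpR) promoter. An f1 origin, lacZα fragments, lac promoter/operator elements and T7, T3 and SP6 phage promoters are remnants of a pBluescript-style cloning backbone.

The payload is arranged in two parts. Upstream is an AAV2 Rep78 open reading frame, followed closely by a sequence annotated as a fragment of the reverse tetracycline transactivator rtTA3 with a VP16-derived minimal activation domain, then a bGH polyadenylation signal. The automated annotation calls this rtTA3, but it cannot distinguish closely related tTA and rtTA variants, and the record does not say which is present or whether doxycycline is required. Downstream, an array of tet operator repeats matching a Tet-responsive promoter precedes a partial Rep52 region, which retains the native AAV sequence upstream of cap, and then the full VP1 capsid reading frame. That frame also encodes VP2 and VP3. The layout suggests that the co-encoded transactivator drives strong capsid expression.

The capsid is the synthetic, engineered AAV-BI103 variant. The feature tool matches it to AAV2 VP1 only by homology, and the record does not state its parental serotype or the nature of its modification. The plasmid is used to package AAV genomes into BI103 capsids and is associated with work on a marmoset brain cell census.
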