Addgene plasmid #203537: iCAP-BI103-KanR
Purpose: RepCap for AAV production
Depositing lab: Ben Deverman. Depositing organization: Broad Institute. Publication: A marmoset brain cell census reveals regional specialization of cellular identities. Krienen FM, Levandowski KM, Zaniewski H, Del Rosario RCH, Schroeder ME, Goldman M, Wienisch M, Lutservitz A, Beja-Glasser VF, Chen C, Zhang Q, Chan KY, Li KX, Sharma J, McCormack D, Shin TW, Harrahill A, Nyase E, Mudhar G, Mauermann A, Wysoker A, Nemesh J, Kashin S, Vergara J, Chelini G, Dimidschstein J, Berretta S, Deverman BE, Boyden E, McCarroll SA, Feng G. Sci Adv. 2023 Oct 13;9(41):eadk3986. doi: 10.1126/sciadv.adk3986. Epub 2023 Oct 12. PubMed 37824615.
Backbone
  Vector backbone: kiCAP
  Vector type: Mammalian Expression, AAV
Growth in bacteria
  Bacterial resistance: Kanamycin, 50 μg/mL
  Growth temperature: 37°C
  Growth strain: NEB Stable
  Copy number: High Copy
Gene/Insert
  Gene/Insert name: AAV-BI103 Cap
  Species: Synthetic
  Cloning method: Unknown
Terms and licenses: Academic/Nonprofit Terms; Industry Terms: Not Available to Industry
How to cite: iCAP-BI103-KanR was a gift from Ben Deverman (Addgene plasmid # 203537 ; http://n2t.net/addgene:203537 ; RRID:Addgene_203537)
